>Addgene plasmid #127201 | pAN1579 | addgene full sequence | sequence record 250428 | Addgene NGS Result
ACTGGCCGATAATTGCAGACGAACGAAGGCAAGCCCAGAAAAATATCGCAAGCACCTTTGGTCTTACAGT
GCCAACTTTTGGCCTGCCGACGTTAAGAGTACAAAGCTGATGGCAATGTACGACAAGATAACAGAGTCTC
AAAAGAAGTGAAACAATTTTTCTTCACCACATTTTCCATTGTTCCTTCCCCCCATAACTATAAACGTATT
TATGTATATATATTTGCGTGTAAGTGTGTGTACTATAGGGCACCGTAAAGTAATAATGCTTAATTAGTTA
CTACTATGACCATATAAGAGGTCATACTGTATGAAGCCACAAAGCAGATAGATCAATCATGTTTAACGAA
AACTGTTAATCGAAGATTATTTCTTTTTTTTTTTCTCTTTCCTTTTTACAAAGAAAATTTTTTTTGCGCT
TTTTGCCATCACCATCGCAAGTTCTGGGACAATTGTTCTCTTTCGCTCCAGTTCCAAGGAAAGAGGTTTC
TGTTTTACTTAATAGAAAGTGTCATCTTGTATTTTATATCTCTTCTTTCTTGTGTAAAATTCTTTAGTTT
TGATTTTGTATTTTTAGGACAGTGAGCTACGAAGTAACATTTTTACTTAATAACCGTTTGAAGCATAGAG
CAGGCCCTGGTATCACCACCTAATATCTGGCTTTTTATTCAATAAAAACTCAAAAAAAAAAATCCAAAAA
AAACTAAAAAACCAATAAAAATAAAAGATCTATGGGTACCCGCCCATATGCTTGCCCTGTCGAGTCCTGC
GATCGCCGCTTTTCTCGCTCGGATGAGCTTACCCGCCATATCCGCATCCATACCGGTCAGAAGCCCTTCC
AGTGTCGAATCTGCATGCGTAACTTCAGTCGTAGTGACCACCTTACCACCCACATCCGCACCCACACAGG
CGAGAAGCCTTTTGCCTGTGACATTTGTGGGAGGAAGTTTGCCAGGAGTGATGAACGCAAGAGGCATACC
AAAATCCATACAGGTAGATCCGGTGACGGTGCTGGTTTAAAGTTCAATAAAGTCAGAGTTGTGAGAGCAC
TGGATGCTGTTGCTCTCCCACAGCCATTGGGCGTTCCAAATGAAAGCCAAGCCCTAAGCCAGAGATTCAC
TTTTTCACCAGGTCAAGACATACAGTTGATTCCACCACTGATCAACCTGTTAATGAGCATTGAACCAGAT
GTGATCTATGCAGGACATGACAACACAAAACCTGACACCTCCAGTTCTTTGCTGACAAGTCTTAATCAAC
TAGGCGAGAGGCAACTTCTTTCAGTAGTCAAGTGGTCTAAATCATTGCCAGGTTTTCGAAACTTACATAT
TGATGACCAGATAACTCTCATTCAGTATTCTTGGATGAGCTTAATGGTGTTTGGTCTAGGATGGAGATCC
TACAAACATGTCAGTGGGCAGATGCTGTATTTTGCACCTGATCTAATACTAAATGAACAGCGGATGAAAG
AATCATCATTCTATTCATTATGCCTTACCATGTGGCAGATCCCACAGGAGTTTGTCAAGCTTCAAGTTAG
CCAAGAAGAGTTCCTCTGTATGAAAGTATTGTTACTTCTTAATACAATTCCTTTGGAAGGGCTACGAAGT
CAAACCCAGTTTGAGGAGATGAGGTCAAGCTACATTAGAGAGCTCATCAAGGCAATTGGTTTGAGGCAAA
AAGGAGTTGTGTCGAGCTCACAGCGTTTCTATCAACTTACAAAACTTCTTGATAACTCGCATGATCTTGT
CAAACAGCTTCATCTGTACTGCTTGAATACATTTATCCAGTCCCGGGCACTGAGTGTTGAATTTCCAGAA
ATGATGTCTGAAGTTATTGCTGCACAATTACCCAAGATATTGGCAGGGATGGTGAAACCCCTTCTCTTTC
ATAAAAAGGCGGCTGCAGGTGACGGTGCTGGTTTAATTAACATGACGGTCGACCATGATTTCAATAGCGA
AGATATTTTATTCCCCATAGAAAGCATGAGTAGTATACAATACGTGGAGAATAATAACCCAAATAATATT
AACAACGATGTTATCCCGTATTCTCTAGATATCAAAAACACTGTCTTAGATAGTGCGGATCTCAATGACA
TTCAAAATCAAGAAACTTCACTGAATTTGGGGCTTCCTCCACTATCTTTCGACTCTCCACTGCCCGTAAC
GGAAACGATACCATCCACTACCGATAACAGCTTGCATTTGAAAGCTGATAGCAACAAAAATCGCGATGCA
AGAACTATTGAAAATGATAGTGAAATTAAGAGTACTAATAATGCTAGTGGCTCTGGGGCAAATCAATACA
CAACTCTTACTTCACCTTATCCTATGAACGACATTTTGTACAACATGAACAATCCGTTACAATCACCGTC
ACCTTCATCGGTACCTCAAAATCCGACTATAAATCCTCCCATAAATACAGCAAGTAACGAAACTAATTTA
TCGCCTCAAACTTCAAATGGTAATGAAACTCTTATATCTCCTCGAGCCCAACAACATACGTCCATTAAAG
ATAATCGTCTGTCCTTACCTAATGGTGCTAATTCGAATCTTTTCATTGACACTAACCCAAACAATTTGAA
CGAAAAACTAAGAAATCAATTGAACTCAGATACAAATTCATATTCTAACTCCATTTCTAATTCAAACTCC
AATTCTACGGGTAATTTAAATTCCAGTTATTTTAATTCACTGAACATAGACTCCATGCTAGATGATTACG
TTTCTAGTGATCTCTTATTGAATGATGATGATGATGACACTAATTTATCACGCCGAAGATTTAGCGACGT
TATAACAAACCAAGAGCTCGGATCCTAACTCGAGATAAAGCAATCTTGATGAGGATAATGATTTTTTTTT
GAATATACATAAATACTACCGTTTTTCTGCTAGATTTTGTGATGACGTAAATAAGTACATATTACTTTTT
AAGCCAAGACAAGATTAAGCATTAACTTTACCCTTTTCTTTCTAAGTTTCAATATTAGTTATCACTGTTT
AAAAGTTATGGCGAGAACGTCGGCGGTTAAAATATATTACCCTGAACGGCTGCCAAACCAGATGTCAACA
CAGCTACAACGTTATATTGAATTTTCAAAAATTCTTACTTTTTTTTTGGATGGACGCAAAGAAGTTTAAT
AATCATATTACATGGCATTACCACCATATACATATCCATATACATATCCATATCTAATCTTACTTATATG
TTGTGGAAATGTAAAGAGCCCCATTATCTTAGCCTAAAAAAACCTTCTCTTTGGAACTTTCAGTAATACG
CTTAACTGCTCATTGCTATATTGAAGTGTGGCCGCGTGGGCGTGCGTGGGCGGGCGTGGGCGTGCGTGGG
CGGGCGTGGGCGTGCGTGGGCGTCTAGACCGTGCGTCCTCGTCTTCACCGGTCGCGTTCCTGAAACGCAG
ATGTGCCTAATGCCGCACTGCTCCGAACAATAAAGATTCTACAATACTAGCTTTTATGGTTATGAAGAGG
AAAAATTGGCAGTAACCTGGCCCCACAAACCTTCAAATTAACGAATCAAATTAACAACCATAGGATGATA
ATGCGATTAGTTTTTTAGCCTTATTTCTGGGGTAATTAATCAGCGAAGCGATGATTTTTGATCTATTAAC
AGATATATAAATGGAAAAGCTGCATAACCACTTTAACTAATACTTTCAACATTTTCAGTTTGTATTACTT
CTTATTCAAATGTCATAAAAGTATCAACAAAAAATTGTTAATATACCTCTATACTTTAACGTCAAGGAGA
AAAAACTATAAGATCTATGTCCAGCGAAAAAGTTAGAAGAGAGTTAAAAGAGTCCCTAAAGGAGAACCAC
AAACAGAATCAAAAATTGTTGAAAGATCACAAACGTGCGCAGGAGAAGCTAAATAGAGAACTGGAGGAGC
TAAAGAAAAAGCATAAGAAAACCTTAGACGACATCCGTAGGGAGTCCGGTTCTGTTTCAAAGGGTGAAGA
ATTGATCAAAGAAAACATGCATATGAAATTATATATGGAAGGTACAGTTGACAACCATCATTTTAAGTGT
ACATCTGAAGGAGAAGGTAAGCCTTACGAGGGAACTCAAACTATGAGAATAAAAGTCGTAGAAGGTGGAC
CATTGCCTTTTGCTTTTGATATCTTAGCAACATCTTTCTTATATGGTTCTAAAACCTTTATTAACCATAC
TCAAGGTATCCCTGATTTCTTCAAACAATCTTTCCCTGAAGGATTTACTTGGGAGAGGGTTACAACATAT
GAGGATGGTGGTGTTTTGACAGCAACCCAGGATACATCATTGCAGGATGGATGTTTGATTTATAATGTAA
AGATTAGAGGAGTAAATTTTACTTCTAACGGTCCTGTAATGCAAAAGAAGACTTTAGGTTGGGAAGCTTT
CACCGAAACATTATATCCAGCAGACGGAGGTTTAGAGGGAAGAAACGATATGGCTTTGAAGTTAGTCGGT
GGTTCACACTTAATAGCTAACGCCAAGACTACTTACAGGTCTAAGAAACCAGCAAAGAATTTGAAAATGC
CAGGAGTTTATTATGTTGACTACAGATTGGAAAGGATCAAGGAGGCCAATAACGAGACATATGTAGAGCA
GCATGAAGTCGCCGTCGCCAGATATTGCGACTTACCTTCTAAGTTGGGTCATAAATTGAATGGATCCTAA
CTCGAGAGCTTTTGATTAAGCCTTCTAGTCCAAAAAACACGTTTTTTTGTCATTTATTTCATTTTCTTAG
AATAGTTTAGTTTATTCATTTTATAGTCACGAATGTTTTATGATTCTATATAGGGTTGCAAACAAGCATT
TTTCATTTTATGTTAAAACAATTTCAGGTTTACCTTTTATTCTGCTTGTGGTGACGCGTGTATCCGCCCG
CTCTTTTGGTCACCCATGTATGCTGAGCAGTTACAGAGATGTTACGAACCACTAGTGCACTGCAGTACAT
CGAGGAGAACTTCTAGTATATCTACATACCTAATATTATTGCCTTATTAAAAATGGAATCCCAACAATTA
CATCAAAATCCACATTCTCTTCAAAATCAATTGTCCTGTACTTCCTTGTTCATGTGTGTTCAAAAACGTT
ATATTTATAGGATAATTATACTCTATTTCTCAACAAGTAATTGGTTGTTTGGCCGAGCGGTCTAAGGCGC
CTGATTCAAGAAATATCTTGACCGCAGTTAACTGTGGGAATACTCAGGTATCGTAAGATGCAAGAGTTCG
AATCTCTTAGCAACCATTATTTTTTTCCTCAACATAACGAGAACACACAGGGGCGCTATCGCACAGAATC
AAATTCGATGACTGGAAATTTTTTGTTAATTTCAGAGGTCGCCTGACGCATATACCTTTTTCAACTGAAA
AATTGGGAGAAAAAGGAAAGGTGAGAGCGCCGGAACCGGCTTTTCATATAGAATAGAGAAGCGTTCATGA
CTAAATGCTTGCATCACAATACTTGAAGTTGACAATATTATTTAAGGACCTATTGTTTTTTCCAATAGGT
GGTTAGCAATCGTCTTACTTTCTAACTTTTCTTACCTTTTACATTTCAGCAATATATATATATATATTTC
AAGGATATACCATTCTAATGTCTGCCCCTAAGAAGATCGTCGTTTTGCCAGGTGACCACGTTGGTCAAGA
AATCACAGCCGAAGCCATTAAGGTTCTTAAAGCTATTTCTGATGTTCGTTCCAATGTCAAGTTCGATTTC
GAAAATCATTTAATTGGTGGTGCTGCTATCGATGCTACAGGTGTTCCACTTCCAGATGAGGCGCTGGAAG
CCTCCAAGAAGGCTGATGCCGTTTTGTTAGGTGCTGTGGGTGGTCCTAAATGGGGAACCGGTAGTGTTAG
ACCTGAACAAGGTTTACTAAAAATCCGTAAAGAACTTCAATTGTACGCCAACTTAAGACCATGTAACTTT
GCATCCGACTCTCTTTTAGACTTATCTCCAATCAAGCCACAATTTGCTAAAGGTACTGACTTCGTTGTTG
TCAGAGAATTAGTGGGAGGTATTTACTTTGGTAAGAGAAAGGAAGACGATGGTGATGGTGTCGCTTGGGA
TAGTGAACAATACACCGTTCCAGAAGTGCAAAGAATCACAAGAATGGCCGCTTTCATGGCCCTACAACAT
GAGCCACCATTGCCTATTTGGTCCTTGGATAAAGCTAATGTTTTGGCCTCTTCAAGATTATGGAGAAAAA
CTGTGGAGGAAACCATCAAGAACGAATTTCCTACATTGAAGGTTCAACATCAATTGATTGATTCTGCCGC
CATGATCCTAGTTAAGAACCCAACCCACCTAAATGGTATTATAATCACCAGCAACATGTTTGGTGATATC
ATCTCCGATGAAGCCTCCGTTATCCCAGGTTCCTTGGGTTTGTTGCCATCTGCGTCCTTGGCCTCTTTGC
CAGACAAGAACACCGCATTTGGTTTGTACGAACCATGCCACGGTTCTGCTCCAGATTTGCCAAAGAATAA
GGTCAACCCTATCGCCACTATCTTGTCTGCTGCAATGATGTTGAAATTGTCATTGAACTTGCCTGAAGAA
GGTAAGGCCATTGAAGATGCAGTTAAAAAGGTTTTGGATGCAGGTATCAGAACTGGTGATTTAGGTGGTT
CCAACAGTACCACCGAAGTCGGTGATGCTGTCGCCGAAGAAGTTAAGAAAATCCTTGCTTAAAAAGATTC
TCTTTTTTTATGATATTTGTACATAAACTTTATAAATGAAATTCATAATAGAAACGACACGAAATTACAA
AATGGAATATGTTCATAGGGTAGACGAAACTATATACGCAATCTACATACATTTATCAAGAAGGAGAAAA
AGGAGGATGTAAAGGAATACAGGTAAGCAAATTGATACTAATGGCTCAACGTGATAAGGAAAAAGAATTG
CACTTTAACATTAATATTGACAAGGAGGAGGGCACCACACAAAAAGTTAGGTGTAACAGAAAATCATGAA
ACTATGATTCCTAATTTATATATTGGAGGATTTTCTCTAAAAAAAAAAAAATACAACAAATAAAAAACAC
TCAATGACCTGACCATTTGATGGAGTTTAAGTCAATACCTTCTTGAACCATTTCCCATAATGGTGAAAGT
TCCCTCAAGAATTTTACTCTGTCAGAAACGGCCTTAACGACGTAGTCGAGAGTACTCGTATCGCATGTCG
GTGCGACACGAAATTACAAAATGGAATATGTTCATAGGGTAGACGAAACTATATACGCAATCTACATACA
TTTATCAAGAAGGAGAAAAAGGAGGATGTAAAGGAATACAGGTAAGCAAATTGATACTAATGGCTCAACG
TGATAAGGAAAAAGAATTGCACTTTAACATTAATATTGACAAGGAGGAGGGCACCACACAAAAAGTTAGG
TGTAACAGAAAATCATGAAACTATGATTCCTAATTTATATATTGGAGGATTTTCTCTAAAAAAAAAAAAA
TACAACAAATAAAAAACACTCAATGACCTGACCATTTGATGGAGTTTAAGTCAATACCTTCTTGAACCAT
TTCCCATAATGGTGAAAGTTCCCTCAAGAATTTTACTCTGTCAGAAACGGCCTTAACGACGTAGTCGACC
TCCTCTTCAGTACTAAATCTACCAATACCAAATCTGATGGAAGAATGGGCTAATGCATCATCCTTACCCA
GCGCCGAGCGGCCGCGTGTTACAACCAATTAACCAATTCTGATTAGAAAAACTCATCGAGCATCAAATGA
AACTGCAATTTATTCATATCAGGATTATCAATACCATATTTTTGAAAAAGCCGTTTCTGTAATGAAGGAG
AAAACTCACCGAGGCAGTTCCATAGGATGGCAAGATCCTGGTATCGGTCTGCGATTCCGACTCGTCCAAC
ATCAATACAACCTATTAATTTCCCCTCGTCAAAAATAAGGTTATCAAGTGAGAAATCACCATGAGTGACG
ACTGAATCCGGTGAGAATGGCAAAAGCTTATGCATTTCTTTCCAGACTTGTTCAACAGGCCAGCCATTAC
GCTCGTCATCAAAATCACTCGCATCAACCAAACCGTTATTCATTCGTGATTGCGCCTGAGCGAGGCGAAA
TACGCGATCGCTGTTAAAAGGACAATTACAAACAGGAATCGAATGCAACCGGCGCAGGAACACTGCCAGC
GCATCAACAATATTTTCACCTGAATCAGGATATTCTTCTAATACCTGGAATGCTGTTTTCCCGGGGATCG
CAGTGGTGAGTAACCATGCATCATCAGGAGTACGGATAAAATGCTTGATGGTCGGAAGAGGCATAAATTC
CGTCAGCCAGTTTAGTCTGACCATCTCATCTGTAACATCATTGGCAACGCTACCTTTGCCATGTTTCAGA
AACAACTCTGGCGCATCGGGCTTCCCATACAATCGATAGATTGTCGCACCTGATTGCCCGACATTATCGC
GAGCCCATTTATACCCATATAAATCAGCATCCATGTTGGAATTTAATCGCGGCCTGGAGCAAGACGTTTC
CCGTTGAATATGGCTCATAACACCCCTTGTATTACTGTTTATGTAAGCAGACAGTTTTATTGTTCATGAT
GATATATTTTTATCTTGTGCAATGTAACATCAGAGATTTTGAGACACAACGTGGCTTTGTTGAATAAATC
GAACTTTTGCTGAGTTGAAGGATCAGTCATGACCAAAATCCCTTAACGTGAGTTTTCGTTCCACTGAGCG
TCAGACCCCGTAGAAAAGATCAAAGGATCTTCTTGAGATCCTTTTTTTCTGCGCGTAATCTGCTGCTTGC
AAACAAAAAAACCACCGCTACCAGCGGTGGTTTGTTTGCCGGATCAAGAGCTACCAACTCTTTTTCCGAA
GGTAACTGGCTTCAGCAGAGCGCAGATACCAAATACTGTTCTTCTAGTGTAGCCGTAGTTAGGCCACCAC
TTCAAGAACTCTGTAGCACCGCCTACATACCTCGCTCTGCTAATCCTGTTACCAGTGGCTGCTGCCAGTG
GCGATAAGTCGTGTCTTACCGGGTTGGACTCAAGACGATAGTTACCGGATAAGGCGCAGCGGTCGGGCTG
AACGGGGGGTTCGTGCACACAGCCCAGCTTGGAGCGAACGACCTACACCGAACTGAGATACCTACAGCGT
GAGCTATGAGAAAGCGCCACGCTTCCCGAAGGGAGAAAGGCGGACAGGTATCCGGTAAGCGGCAGGGTCG
GAACAGGAGAGCGCACGAGGGAGCTTCCAGGGGGAAACGCCTGGTATCTTTATAGTCCTGTCGGGTTTCG
CCACCTCTGACTTGAGCGTCGATTTTTGTGATGCTCGTCAGGGGGGCGGAGCCTATGGAAAAACGCCAGC
AACGCGGCCTTTTTACGGTTCCTGGCCTTTTGCTGGCCTTTTGCTCACATGTTCTTTCCTGCGTTATCCC
CTGATTCTGTGGATAACCGTGCGGCCGCCAATACCCAGAAGAACAGTAAAATAAAGCAAGGTACGTGAAA
TTAATATTTTTAAATGGTTCTAACCGATGCCGAAGAACTGCGCAGTCCGGTTATAACGTCTGACATGTCC
TTTTTTGATTTGGAATCCAACCACTCAAGTGACTCTGTTCATTTACTTTGCGAAAAATATACCCACAAAT
TGCCCATCGAAAGTGAATCGCAAACCACCTTCAGACTGGCACCGACAAAGCAAAGATTATACAGACAGAG
TACTTTATACGTACCGTTAAGTCTCAAGCAAAGGGTTTTCTTATTTACTGAACGGGTAAAGAGTATCTGG
GCCGGCTTGCCAAGATGCAAACCGAATAAGTATTTCAAAGTTGCATTTGCCTTAGCCGTCCTGACACCAT
TGGCTATTTGGATATTTTATATTGACTTTCGTGTACATTGATCACATCGACTGTTCTATTGGCAAATGAA
CCACGGGCATTGACTATTTTTCAGGTTACTACTATATATTATCATCACGGGCAAGGATTGTACCCTGAAT
TCGCATCTAGACTGA
Features (pLannotate 1.2.2; 14 found; start..end, strand, type, name):
    741..912     +  CDS            ZFHD1 (DNA binding domain) (fragment): composite human DNA-binding domain composed of domains from the transcription factors Zif268 and Oct-1 (Pomerantz et al., 1995)
   1020..1877    +  CDS            PGR (fragment): PRGR_SHEEP - Also known as NR3C3. Experimental evidence at transcript level: Swiss-Prot protein existence level 2. The steroid hormones and their receptors are involved in the regulation of eukaryotic gene expression and affect cellular proliferation and differentiation in target tissues. Transcriptional activator of several progesteron-dependent promoters in a variety of cell types. Involved in activation of SRC-dependent MAPK signaling on hormone stimulation. From Ovis aries (Sheep).
   1932..2813    +  CDS            MSN2 (fragment): MSN2_YEAST - Experimental evidence at protein level: Swiss-Prot protein existence level 1. Positive transcriptional factor that acts as a component of the stress responsive system. Recognizes and binds to the stress response element (STRE) which is involved in the response to various forms of stress (heat, oxidative, osmotic, etc.). Involved in the regulation of the CTT1, DDR2, HSP12 genes. May be regulated via WHI2- PSR1 complex phosphatase activity. From Saccharomyces cerevisiae (strain ATCC 204508 / S288c) (Baker's yeast).
   3106..3317    +  promoter       GAL10 promoter (fragment): S. cerevisiae GAL10; inducible promoter, regulated by Gal4
   3389..3779    +  promoter       GAL1 promoter (fragment): S. cerevisiae GAL1; inducible promoter, regulated by Gal4
   3974..4681    +  CDS            mTagBFP2: mTagBFP2 is a basic (constitutively fluorescent) blue fluorescent protein published in 2011, derived from Entacmaea quadricolor. It is reported to be a very rapidly-maturing monomer with very low acid sensitivity.
   4993..5070    +  CDS            YO192_YEAST (fragment): Experimental evidence at protein level: Swiss-Prot protein existence level 1. From Saccharomyces cerevisiae (strain ATCC 204508 / S288c) (Baker's yeast).
   5210..5617    +  promoter       LEU2 promoter: S. cerevisiae LEU2
   5618..6709    +  CDS            LEU2: LEU3_YEAST - Experimental evidence at protein level: Swiss-Prot protein existence level 1. Catalyzes the oxidation of 3-carboxy-2-hydroxy-4- methylpentanoate (3-isopropylmalate) to 3-carboxy-4-methyl-2- oxopentanoate. The product decarboxylates to 4-methyl-2 oxopentanoate. From Saccharomyces cerevisiae (strain ATCC 204508 / S288c) (Baker's yeast).
   7074..7187    -  CDS            NFS1 (fragment): NFS1_YEAST - Also known as SPL1 From Saccharomyces cerevisiae (strain ATCC 204508 / S288c) (Baker's yeast).
   7513..7704    -  CDS            NFS1 (fragment): NFS1_YEAST - Also known as SPL1 From Saccharomyces cerevisiae (strain ATCC 204508 / S288c) (Baker's yeast).
   7743..8558    -  CDS            KanR: aminoglycoside phosphotransferase; aph(3')-Ia; confers resistance to kanamycin in bacteria or G418 (Geneticin®) in eukaryotes
   8783..9371    +  rep_origin     ori: high-copy-number ColE1/pMB1/pBR322/pUC origin of replication
   9534..9908    +  CDS            YC021_YEAST: Protein predicted: Swiss-Prot protein existence level 4. From Saccharomyces cerevisiae (strain ATCC 204508 / S288c) (Baker's yeast).
