[The description below was written by a language model from this plasmid's Addgene catalogue record and pLannotate feature annotations shown in this document.]
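Description:
pAN1579 is a synthetic-biology plasmid for Saccharomyces cerevisiae, assembled in a custom MoClo (modular Golden Gate-style) backbone of about 10 kb. In E. coli it is maintained at high copy through a ColE1/pUC-type origin and selected with kanamycin (KanR, aminoglycoside phosphotransferase). In yeast, selection relies on a LEU2 cassette with its own promoter. No yeast replication origin (2μ or CEN/ARS) is annotated. The short fragments of yeast genes neighbouring LEU2 (NFS1, YC021) may be homology arms for chromosomal integration at that locus, although the record does not state this.

The payload consists of two transcription units that together make a hormone-inducible expression system. The first, named pPAB1-Z3PM-tTDH1, uses the PAB1 promoter to express the synthetic transcription factor Z3PM. The feature table resolves Z3PM into a zinc-finger DNA-binding segment (detected as a Zif268-related fragment), a progesterone receptor fragment that presumably supplies the ligand-binding domain, and a portion of the yeast activator Msn2 that presumably supplies the activation function. The second unit places the pZ3 promoter upstream of key_C fused to the blue fluorescent protein mTagBFP2, ending in the ENO1 terminator. pZ3 is annotated as GAL10/GAL1 promoter fragments, which suggests a GAL1-derived scaffold re-engineered to respond to the zinc-finger factor.

Adding progesterone activates Z3PM, which then drives key_C-BFP production, and the blue fluorescence reports how much key protein is present. The associated work concerns de novo designed protein switches, so the plasmid appears to allow titratable delivery of a "key" component that triggers such switches in yeast. The record does not describe key_C itself any further.
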