Addgene plasmid #127201: pAN1579
Purpose: Progesterone inducible expression of KeyC-BFP
Depositing lab: Hana El-Samad. Depositing organization: University of California, San Francisco (UCSF). Publication: De novo design of bioactive protein switches. Langan RA, Boyken SE, Ng AH, Samson JA, Dods G, Westbrook AM, Nguyen TH, Lajoie MJ, Chen Z, Berger S, Mulligan VK, Dueber JE, Novak WRP, El-Samad H, Baker D. Nature. 2019 Jul 24. pii: 10.1038/s41586-019-1432-8. doi: 10.1038/s41586-019-1432-8. PubMed 31341284.
Backbone
  Vector backbone: Custom MoClo Backbone
  Vector type: Synthetic Biology
  Selectable markers: LEU2
Growth in bacteria
  Bacterial resistance: Kanamycin, 50 μg/mL
  Growth temperature: 37°C
  Growth strain: DH5alpha
  Copy number: High Copy
Gene/Insert
  Gene/Insert name: pPAB1-Z3PM-tTDH1-pZ3-key_C-mTagBFP2-tENO1
  Species: Synthetic
Terms and licenses: Academic/Nonprofit Terms; Industry Terms: Not Available to Industry
How to cite: pAN1579 was a gift from Hana El-Samad (Addgene plasmid # 127201 ; http://n2t.net/addgene:127201 ; RRID:Addgene_127201)
